>Addgene plasmid #107295 | r. pT7-7-SNCA-5Asn | addgene full sequence | sequence record 209466 | Addgene NGS Result
ACCTACACCGAACTGAGATACCTACAGCGTGAGCTATGAGAAAGCGCCACGCTTCCCGAAGGGAGAAAGG
CGGACAGGTATCCGGTAAGCGGCAGGGTCGGAACAGGAGAGCGCACGAGGGAGCTTCCAGGGGGAAACGC
CTGGTATCTTTATAGTCCTGTCGGGTTTCGCCACCTCTGACTTGAGCGTCGATTTTTGTGATGCTCGTCA
GGGGGGCGGAGCCTATGGAAAAACGCCAGCAACGCGGCCTTTTTACGGTTCCTGGCCTTTTGCTGGCCTT
TTGCTCACATGTTCTTTCCTGCGTTATCCCCTGATTCTGTGGATAACCGTATTACCGCCTTTGAGTGAGC
TGATACCGCTCGCCGCAGCCGAACGACCGAGCGCAGCGAGTCAGTGAGCGAGGAAGCGGAAGAGCGCCTG
ATGCGGTATTTTCTCCTTACGCATCTGTGCGGTATTTCACACCGCATAGGAAGATCTTCCGGAAGATCTT
CCTATGGTGCACTCTCAGTACAATCTGCTCTGATGCGCTACGTGACTGGGTCATGGCTGCGCCCCGACAC
CCGCCAACACCCGCTGACGCGCCCTGACGGGCTTGTCTGCTCCCGGCATCCGCTTACAGACAAGCTGTGA
CCGTCTCCGGGAGCTGCATGTGTCAGAGGTTTTCACCGTCATCACCGAAACGCGCGAGGCCCAGCGATTC
GAACTTCTGATAGACTTCGAAATTAATACGACTCACTATAGGGAGACCACAACGGTTTCCCTCTAGAAAT
AATTTTGTTTAACTTTAAGAAGGAGATATACATATGGATGTATTCATGAAAGGACTTTCAAAGGCCAAGG
AGGGAGTTGTGGCTGCTGCTGAGAAAACCAAACAGGGTGTGGCAGAAGCAGCAGGAAAGACAAAAGAG
[192 nt withheld, positions 909-1100]
TTGGGCAAGAATGAAGAAGGAGCCCCACAGGAAGGAATTCTGGAAGATATGCCTGTGGATCCTGACAATG
AGGCTTATGAAATGCCTTCTGAGGAAGGGTATCAAGACTATGAACCTGAAGCCGGCGGCAACGGCAACGG
CAACGGCAACGGCAACGGCTAAAAGCTTATCGATGATAAGCTGTCAAACATGAGAATTAAATCAATCTAA
AGTATATATGAGTAAACTTGGTCTGACAGTTACCAATGCTTAATCAGTGAGGCACCTATCTCAGCGATCT
GTCTATTTCGTTCATCCATAGTTGCCTGACTCCCCGTCGTGTAGATAACTACGATACGGGAGGGCTTACC
ATCTGGCCCCAGTGCTGCAATGATACCGCGAGACCCACGCTCACCGGCTCCAGATTTATCAGCAATAAAC
CAGCCAGCCGGAAGGGCCGAGCGCAGAAGTGGTCCTGCAACTTTATCCGCCTCCATCCAGTCTATTAATT
GTTGCCGGGAAGCTAGAGTAAGTAGTTCGCCAGTTAATAGTTTGCGCAACGTTGTTGCCATTGCTACAGG
CATCGTGGTGTCACGCTCGTCGTTTGGTATGGCTTCATTCAGCTCCGGTTCCCAACGATCAAGGCGAGTT
ACATGATCCCCCATGTTGTGCAAAAAAGCGGTTAGCTCCTTCGGTCCTCCGATCGTTGTCAGAAGTAAGT
TGGCCGCAGTGTTATCACTCATGGTTATGGCAGCACTGCATAATTCTCTTACTGTCATGCCATCCGTAAG
ATGCTTTTCTGTGACTGGTGAGTACTCAACCAAGTCATTCTGAGAATAGTGTATGCGGCGACCGAGTTGC
TCTTGCCCGGCGTCAACACGGGATAATACCGCGCCACATAGCAGAACTTTAAAAGTGCTCATCATTGGAA
AACGTTCTTCGGGGCGAAAACTCTCAAGGATCTTACCGCTGTTGAGATCCAGTTCGATGTAACCCACTCG
TGCACCCAACTGATCTTCAGCATCTTTTACTTTCACCAGCGTTTCTGGGTGAGCAAAAACAGGAAGGCAA
AATGCCGCAAAAAAGGGAATAAGGGCGACACGGAAATGTTGAATACTCATACTCTTCCTTTTTCAATATT
ATTGAAGCATTTATCAGGGTTATTGTCTCATGAGCGGATACATATTTGAATGTATTTAGAAAAATAAACA
AATAGGGGTTCCGCGCACATTTCCCCGAAAAGTGCCACCTGACGTCTAAGAAACCATTATTATCATGACA
TTAACCTATAAAAATAGGCGTATCACGAGGCCCTTTCGTCTTCAAGAATAAAAGGATCTAGGTGAAGATC
CTTTTTGATAATCTCATGACCAAAATCCCTTAACGTGAGTTTTCGTTCCACTGAGCGTCAGACCCCGTAG
AAAAGATCAAAGGATCTTCTTGAGATCCTTTTTTTCTGCGCGTAATCTGCTGCTTGCAAACAAAAAAACC
ACCGCTACCAGCGGTGGTTTGTTTGCCGGATCAAGAGCTACCAACTCTTTTTCCGAAGGTAACTGGCTTC
AGCAGAGCGCAGATACCAAATACTGTCCTTCTAGTGTAGCCGTAGTTAGGCCACCACTTCAAGAACTCTG
TAGCACCGCCTACATACCTCGCTCTGCTAATCCTGTTACCAGTGGCTGCTGCCAGTGGCGATAAGTCGTG
TCTTACCGGGTTGGACTCAAGACGATAGTTACCGGATAAGGCGCAGCGGTCGGGCTGAACGGGGGGTTCG
TGCACACAGCCCAGCTTGGAGCGAACG
Features (pLannotate 1.2.2; 11 found; start..end, strand, type, name):
    417..468     -  misc_feature   bom (fragment): basis of mobility region from pBR322
    493..526     -  misc_feature   bom (fragment): basis of mobility region from pBR322
    526..551     -  misc_feature   bom (fragment): basis of mobility region from pBR322
    653..690     -  CDS            rop (fragment): Rop protein, which maintains plasmids at low copy number; rop
    724..742     +  promoter       T7 promoter: promoter for bacteriophage T7 RNA polymerase
    774..796     +  RBS            RBS: efficient ribosome binding site from bacteriophage T7 gene 10 (Olins and Rangwala, 1989)
    804..1223    +  CDS            SNCA (sequence partly withheld): SYUA_HUMAN - Also known as NACP, PARK1. Experimental evidence at protein level: Swiss-Prot protein existence level 1. Neuronal protein that plays several roles in synaptic activity such as regulation of synaptic vesicle trafficking and subsequent neurotransmitter release. Participates as a monomer in synaptic vesicle exocytosis by enhancing vesicle priming, fusion and dilation of exocytotic fusion pores (PubMed:28288128, PubMed:30404828). Mechanistically, acts by increasing local Ca(2+) release from microdomains which is essential for the enhancement of ATP-induced exocytosis (PubMed:30404828)
   1262..1287    -  promoter       tet promoter (fragment): E. coli promoter for tetracycline efflux protein gene
   1340..2200    -  CDS            AmpR: β-lactamase; bla; confers resistance to ampicillin, carbenicillin, and related antibiotics
   2201..2305    -  promoter       AmpR promoter: bla
   2520..231     +  rep_origin     ori (across the origin): high-copy-number ColE1/pMB1/pBR322/pUC origin of replication
