[The description below was written by a language model from this plasmid's Addgene catalogue record and pLannotate feature annotations shown in this document.]
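Description:
r. pT7-7-SNCA-5Asn is a small (about 2.9 kb) bacterial expression plasmid built on the pT7-7 backbone for producing a C-terminally modified form of human alpha-synuclein (SNCA) in E. coli. It replicates from a high-copy ColE1/pMB1-type origin and is selected with ampicillin through a β-lactamase (AmpR) gene driven by its own bla promoter. The annotation also picks up pBR322-derived remnants, namely fragments of the bom mobility region, a short fragment of rop and a piece of the tet promoter. These are backbone leftovers rather than functional parts of the design.

The expression cassette consists of a bacteriophage T7 promoter followed by the efficient T7 gene 10 ribosome binding site, directly upstream of the SNCA open reading frame. Transcription therefore depends on a host that supplies T7 RNA polymerase. The recorded insert is 456 bp, whereas the annotated SNCA match spans 420 bp. The difference is consistent with the extra 12-residue C-terminal extension described in the record, made up of five asparagines and seven glycines, which the automated annotation does not label separately. The purpose field calls the construct "SNCA-5Asp" while the plasmid name, the insert name and the tail description all say Asn, so the Asp wording appears to be an inconsistency in the record. No affinity tag or reporter is annotated, no terminator is annotated, and the cloning sites are listed as unknown.

According to the associated publication title, the construct belongs to work examining how modification of the C terminus affects alpha-synuclein aggregation. Its use is recombinant production of this variant for such studies.
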