Addgene plasmid #107295: r. pT7-7-SNCA-5Asn
Purpose: Plasmid for the expression of the construct SNCA-5Asp. Alpha-Synuclein with 12 aa C-terminal moiety, which consists of 5 Asn and 7 Gly
Depositing lab: Dmytro Yushchenko. Depositing organization: Academy of Sciences of the Czech Republic. Publication: Modification of C Terminus Provides New Insights into the Mechanism of alpha-Synuclein Aggregation. Afitska K, Fucikova A, Shvadchak VV, Yushchenko DA. Biophys J. 2017 Nov 21;113(10):2182-2191. doi: 10.1016/j.bpj.2017.08.027. Epub 2017 Sep 20. PubMed 28939194.
Backbone
  Vector backbone: pT7-7
  Vector type: Bacterial Expression
Growth in bacteria
  Bacterial resistance: Ampicillin, 100 μg/mL
  Growth temperature: 37°C
  Growth strain: DH5alpha
  Copy number: High Copy
Gene/Insert
  Gene/Insert name: SNCA-5Asn
  Species: H. sapiens (human)
  Insert size (bp): 456
  Entrez Gene: SNCA (a.k.a. NACP, PARK1, PARK4, PD1)
  Promoter: T7
  Cloning method: Restriction Enzyme; 5′ cloning site unknown (unknown if destroyed); 3′ cloning site unknown (unknown if destroyed)
  Sequencing primers: 5′ T-7 primer; 3′ ATTAATATTGGTAACTGTCAGACCAAGTTTACTCA
Terms and licenses: Academic/Nonprofit Terms; Industry Terms: Not Available to Industry
How to cite: r. pT7-7-SNCA-5Asn was a gift from Dmytro Yushchenko (Addgene plasmid # 107295 ; http://n2t.net/addgene:107295 ; RRID:Addgene_107295)
