>Addgene plasmid #107295 | r. pT7-7-SNCA-5Asn | depositor partial sequence | sequence record 202423 | SNCA-5Asn gene
ATGGATGTATTCATGAAAGGACTTTCAAAGGCCAAGGAGGGAGTTGTGGCTGCTGCTGAGAAAACCAAAC
AGGGTGTGGCAGAAGCAGCAGGAAAGACAAAAGAG
[192 nt withheld, positions 106-297]
TTGGGCAAGAATGAAGAAGGAGCCCCACAGGAAGGAATTCTGGAAGATATGCCTGTGGATCCTGACAATG
AGGCTTATGAAATGCCTTCTGAGGAAGGGTATCAAGACTATGAACCTGAAGCCGGCGGCAACGGCAACGG
CAACGGCAACGGCAACGGC
